>Addgene plasmid #17715 | pRS306Sup35R1 | depositor full sequence | sequence record 8706 | Author sequence
GACGAAAGGGCCTCGTGATACGCCTATTTTTATAGGTTAATGTCATGATAATAATGGTTTCTTAGACGTC
AGGTGGCACTTTTCGGGGAAATGTGCGCGGAACCCCTATTTGTTTATTTTTCTAAATACATTCAAATATG
TATCCGCTCATGAGACAATAACCCTGATAAATGCTTCAATAATATTGAAAAAGGAAGAGTATGAGTATTC
AACATTTCCGTGTCGCCCTTATTCCCTTTTTTGCGGCATTTTGCCTTCCTGTTTTTGCTCACCCAGAAAC
GCTGGTGAAAGTAAAAGATGCTGAAGATCAGTTGGGTGCACGAGTGGGTTACATCGAACTGGATCTCAAC
AGCGGTAAGATCCTTGAGAGTTTTCGCCCCGAAGAACGTTTTCCAATGATGAGCACTTTTAAAGTTCTGC
TATGTGGCGCGGTATTATCCCGTATTGACGCCGGGCAAGAGCAACTCGGTCGCCGCATACACTATTCTCA
GAATGACTTGGTTGAGTACTCACCAGTCACAGAAAAGCATCTTACGGATGGCATGACAGTAAGAGAATTA
TGCAGTGCTGCCATAACCATGAGTGATAACACTGCGGCCAACTTACTTCTGACAACGATCGGAGGACCGA
AGGAGCTAACCGCTTTTTTGCACAACATGGGGGATCATGTAACTCGCCTTGATCGTTGGGAACCGGAGCT
GAATGAAGCCATACCAAACGACGAGCGTGACACCACGATGCCTGTAGCAATGGCAACAACGTTGCGCAAA
CTATTAACTGGCGAACTACTTACTCTAGCTTCCCGGCAACAATTAATAGACTGGATGGAGGCGGATAAAG
TTGCAGGACCACTTCTGCGCTCGGCCCTTCCGGCTGGCTGGTTTATTGCTGATAAATCTGGAGCCGGTGA
GCGTGGGTCTCGCGGTATCATTGCAGCACTGGGGCCAGATGGTAAGCCCTCCCGTATCGTAGTTATCTAC
ACGACGGGGAGTCAGGCAACTATGGATGAACGAAATAGACAGATCGCTGAGATAGGTGCCTCACTGATTA
AGCATTGGTAACTGTCAGACCAAGTTTACTCATATATACTTTAGATTGATTTAAAACTTCATTTTTAATT
TAAAAGGATCTAGGTGAAGATCCTTTTTGATAATCTCATGACCAAAATCCCTTAACGTGAGTTTTCGTTC
CACTGAGCGTCAGACCCCGTAGAAAAGATCAAAGGATCTTCTTGAGATCCTTTTTTTCTGCGCGTAATCT
GCTGCTTGCAAACAAAAAAACCACCGCTACCAGCGGTGGTTTGTTTGCCGGATCAAGAGCTACCAACTCT
TTTTCCGAAGGTAACTGGCTTCAGCAGAGCGCAGATACCAAATACTGTCCTTCTAGTGTAGCCGTAGTTA
GGCCACCACTTCAAGAACTCTGTAGCACCGCCTACATACCTCGCTCTGCTAATCCTGTTACCAGTGGCTG
CTGCCAGTGGCGATAAGTCGTGTCTTACCGGGTTGGACTCAAGACGATAGTTACCGGATAAGGCGCAGCG
GTCGGGCTGAACGGGGGGTTCGTGCACACAGCCCAGCTTGGAGCGAACGACCTACACCGAACTGAGATAC
CTACAGCGTGAGCTATGAGAAAGCGCCACGCTTCCCGAAGGGAGAAAGGCGGACAGGTATCCGGTAAGCG
GCAGGGTCGGAACAGGAGAGCGCACGAGGGAGCTTCCAGGGGGAAACGCCTGGTATCTTTATAGTCCTGT
CGGGTTTCGCCACCTCTGACTTGAGCGTCGATTTTTGTGATGCTCGTCAGGGGGGCGGAGCCTATGGAAA
AACGCCAGCAACGCGGCCTTTTTACGGTTCCTGGCCTTTTGCTGGCCTTTTGCTCACATGTTCTTTCCTG
CGTTATCCCCTGATTCTGTGGATAACCGTATTACCGCCTTTGAGTGAGCTGATACCGCTCGCCGCAGCCG
AACGACCGAGCGCAGCGAGTCAGTGAGCGAGGAAGCGGAAGAGCGCCCAATACGCAAACCGCCTCTCCCC
GCGCGTTGGCCGATTCATTAATGCAGCTGGCACGACAGGTTTCCCGACTGGAAAGCGGGCAGTGAGCGCA
ACGCAATTAATGTGAGTTACCTCACTCATTAGGCACCCCAGGCTTTACACTTTATGCTTCCGGCTCGTAT
GTTGTGTGGAATTGTGAGCGGATAACAATTTCACACAGGAAACAGCTATGACCATGATTACGCCAAGCTC
GGAATTAACCCTCACTAAAGGGAACAAAAGCTGGGTACCGGGCCCCCCCTCGAGGTCGACGGTATCGATA
AGCTTGATATCGAATTCCTCGAGAAGATATCCATCATATTACCATTGTAATACTGCCAGGAATAATAGGA
CCAACCAACAGGCAAACAGTTTAAACGACTTATTAACCGCGTTAATAGGTGTTCCACCATATGAAGGCAC
TGAACCAGAAATTGAAGCAAATACCGAACAGGAGGGCGAAAAGGGAGAAGAAAAGGATAAGAAGGATAAG
TCTGAAGCACCCAAAGAGGAAGCTGGCGAAACCAACAAAGAAAAACCTTTGAATCAGCTGGAGGAATCGT
CGAGACCACCATTAGCCAAAAAATCTTCATCGTTCGCTCACCTACAAGCGCCTTCCCCAATACCTGACCC
GTTACAAGTATCCAAGCCTGAAACGAGAATGGACTTACCATTTTCACCAGAAGTGAATGTCTATGATACC
GAGGACACTTACGTAGTTGTTCTTGCGTTACCAGGTGCTAACTCTAGGGCTTTCCACATTGATTACCATC
CATCTTCTCATGAGATGCTCATCAAGGGTAAGATCGAAGACAGAGTGGGCATTGATGAAAAATTCTTGAA
GATCACGGAACTAAAATATGGTGCGTTTGAGAGAACCGTTAAATTCCCCGTGCTGCCACGCATTAAGGAC
GAAGAAATTAAAGCTACTTACAACAACGGTCTACTACAAATTAAGGTGCCTAAAATTGTCAATGACACTG
AAAAGCCGAAGCCAAAAAAGAGGATCGCCATTGAGGAAATACCCGACGAAGAATTGGAGTTTGAAGAAAA
TCCCAACCCTACGGTAGAAAATTGAATATCGTATCTGTTTATACACACATACATACATTTATATTTATAA
TAAGCGTTAAAATTTCGGCAGAATATCTGTCAACCACACAAAAATCATACAACGAATGGTATATGCTTCA
TTTCTTTGTTTCGCATTAGCTGCGCTATTTGACTCAAATTATTATTTTTTACTAAGACGACGCGTCACAG
TGTTCGAGTCTGTGTCATTTCTTTTGTAATTCTCTTAAACCACTTCATAAAGTTGTGAAGTTCATAGCAA
AATTCTTCCGCAAAAAGATGAATCTTAGTTCTCAGCCCACCAAAAGAGGTACATGCTAAGATCATACAGA
AGTTATTGTCACTTCTTACCTTGCTCTTAAATGTACATTACAACCGGGTATTATATCTTACATCATCGTA
TAATATGATCTTTCTTTATGGAGAAAATTTTTTTTTCACTCGACCAAAGCTCCCATTGCTTCTGAAGAGT
GTAGTGTATATTGGTACATCTTCTCTTGAAAGACTCCATTGTACTGTAACAAAAAGCGGTTTCTTCATCG
ACTTGCTCGGAATAACATCTATATCTGCCCACTAGCAACAGGATCCATGTCGGATTCAAACCAAGGCAAC
AATCAGCAAAACTACCAGCAATACAGCCAGAACGGTAACCAACAACAAGGTAACAACAGATACCAAGGTT
ATCAAGCTTACAATGCTCAAGCCCAACCTGCAGGTGGGTACTACCAAAATTACCAAGGTTATTCCGGATA
CCAATCTAGACCACAAGGCGGCCGTGGAAATTACAAAAACTTCAACTACAATAACAATTTGCAAGGATAT
CAAGCTGGTTTCCAACCACAGTCTCAAGGTATGTCTTTGAACGACTTTCAAAAGCAACAAAAGCAGGCCG
CTCCCAAACCAAAGAAGACTTTGAAGCTTGTCTCCAGTTCCGGTATCAAGTTGGCCAATGCTACCAAGAA
GGTTGGCACAAAACCTGCCGAATCTGATAAGAAAGAGGAAGAGAAGTCTGCTGAAACCAAAGAACCAACT
AAAGAGCCAACAAAGGTCGAAGAACCAGTTAAAAAGGAGGAGAAACCAGTCCAGACTGAAGAAAAGACGG
AGGAAAAATCGGAACTTCCAAAGGTAGAAGACCTTAAAATCTCTGAATCAACACATAATACCAACAATGC
CAATGTTACCAGTGCTGATGCCTTGATCAAGGAACAGGAAGAAGAAGTGGATGACGAAGTTGTTAACGAT
CCGCGGATGTTTGGTGGTAAAGATCACGTTTCTTTAATTTTCATGGGTCATGTTGATGCCGGTAAATCTA
CTATGGGTGGTAATCTACTATACTTGACTGGCTCTGTGGATAAGAGAACTATTGAGAAATATGAAAGAGA
AGCCAAGGATGCAGGCAGACAAGGTTGGTACTTGTCATGGGTCATGGATACCAACAAAGAAGAAAGAAAT
GATGGTAAGACTATCGAAGTTGGTAAGGCCTACTTTGAAACTGAAAAAAGGCGTTATACCATATTGGATG
CTCCTGGTCATAAAATGTACGTTTCCGAGATGATCGGTGGTGCTTCTCAAGCTGATGTTGGTGTTTTGGT
CATTTCCGCCAGAAAGGGTGAGTACGAAACCGGTTTTGAGAGAGGTGGTCAAACTCGTGAACACGCCCTA
TTGGCCAAGACCCAAGGTGTTAATAAGATGGTTGTCGTCGTAAATAAGATGGATGACCCAACCGTTAACT
GGTCTAAGGAACGTTACGACCAATGTGTGAGTAATGTCAGCAATTTCTTGAGAGCAATTGGTTACAACAT
TAAGACAGACGTTGTATTTATGCCAGTATCCGGCTACAGTGGTGCAAATTTGAAAGATCACGTAGATCCA
AAAGAATGCCCATGGTACACCGGCCCAACTCTGTTAGAATATCTGGATACAATGAACCACGTCGACCGTC
ACATCAATGCTCCATTCATGTTGCCTATTGCCGCTAAGATGAAGGATCTAGGTACCATCGTTGAAGGTAA
AATTGAATCCGGTCATATCAAAAAGGGTCAATCCACCCTACTGATGCCTAACAAAACCGCTGTGGAAATT
CAAAATATTTACAACGAAACTGAAAATGAAGTTGATATGGCTATGTGTGGTGAGCAAGTTAAACTAAGAA
TCAAAGGTGTTGAAGAAGAAGACATTTCACCAGGTTTTGTACTAACATCGCCAAAGAACCCTATCAAGAG
TGTTACCAAGTTTGTAGCTCAAATTGCTATTGTAGAATTAAAATCTATCATAGCAGCCGGTTTTTCATGT
GTTATGCATGTTCATACAGCAATTGAAGAGGTACATATTGTTAAGTTATTGCACAAATTAGAAAAGGGTA
CCAACCGTAAGTCAAAGAAACCACCTGCTTTTGCTAAGAAGGGTATGAAGGTCATCGCTGTTTTAGAAAC
TGAAGCTCCAGTTTGTGTGGAAACTTACCAAGATTACCCTCAATTAGGTAGATTCACTTTGAGAGATCAA
GGTACCACAATAGCAATTGGTAAAATTGTTAAAATTGCCGAGTAAGAGCTCCAATTCGCCCTATAGTGAG
TCGTATTACAATTCACTGGCCGTCGTTTTACAACGTCGTGACTGGGAAAACCCTGGCGTTACCCAACTTA
ATCGCCTTGCAGCACATCCCCCTTTCGCCAGCTGGCGTAATAGCGAAGAGGCCCGCACCGATCGCCCTTC
CCAACAGTTGCGCAGCCTGAATGGCGAATGGCGCG
[124 nt withheld, positions 5846-5969]
C
[91 nt withheld, positions 5971-6061]
A
[49 nt withheld, positions 6063-6111]
CCTTTGACGTTGGAGTCCACGTTCTTT
[37 nt withheld, positions 6139-6175]
ACCCTATCTCGGTCTATTCTTTTGATTTATAAGGGATTTTGCCGATTTCGGCCTATTGGTTAAAAAATGA
GCTGATTTAACAAAAATTTAACGCGAATTTTAACAAAATATTAACGTTTACAATTTCCTGATGCGGTATT
TTCTCCTTACGCATCTGTGCGGTATTTCACACCGCATAGGGTAATAACTGATATAATTAAATTGAAGCTC
TAATTTGTGAGTTTAGTATACATGCATTTACTTATAATACAGTTTTTTAGTTTTGCTGGCCGCATCTTCT
CAAATATGCTTCCCAGCCTGCTTTTCTGTAACGTTCACCCTCTACCTTAGCATCCCTTCCCTTTGCAAAT
AGTCCTCTTCCAACAATAATAATGTCAGATCCTGTAGAGACCACATCATCCACGGTTCTATACTGTTGAC
CCAATGCGTCTCCCTTGTCATCTAAACCCACACCGGGTGTCATAATCAACCAATCGTAACCTTCATCTCT
TCCACCCATGTCTCTTTGAGCAATAAAGCCGATAACAAAATCTTTGTCGCTCTTCGCAATGTCAACAGTA
CCCTTAGTATATTCTCCAGTAGATAGGGAGCCCTTGCATGACAATTCTGCTAACATCAAAAGGCCTCTAG
GTTCCTTTGTTACTTCTTCTGCCGCCTGCTTCAAACCGCTAACAATACCTGGGCCCACCACACCGTGTGC
ATTCGTAATGTCTGCCCATTCTGCTATTCTGTATACACCCGCAGAGTACTGCAATTTGACTGTATTACCA
ATGTCAGCAAATTTTCTGTCTTCGAAGAGTAAAAAATTGTACTTGGCGGATAATGCCTTTAGCGGCTTAA
CTGTGCCCTCCATGGAAAAATCAGTCAAGATATCCACATGTGTTTTTAGTAAACAAATTTTGGGACCTAA
TGCTTCAACTAACTCCAGTAATTCCTTGGTGGTACGAACATCCAATGAAGCACACAAGTTTGTTTGCTTT
TCGTGCATGATATTAAATAGCTTGGCAGCAACAGGACTAGGATGAGTAGCAGCACGTTCCTTATATGTAG
CTTTCGACATGATTTATCTTCGTTTCCTGCAGGTTTTTGTTCTGTGCAGTTGGGTTAAGAATACTGGGCA
ATTTCATGTTTCTTCAACACTACATATGCGTATATATACCAATCTAAGTCTGTGCTCCTTCCTTCGTTCT
TCCTTCTGTTCGGAGATTACCGAATCAAAAAAATTTCAAAGAAACCGAAATCAAAAAAAAGAATAAAAAA
AAAATGATGAATTGAATTGAAAAGCTGTGGTATGGTGCACTCTCAGTACAATCTGCTCTGATGCCGCATA
GTTAAGCCAGCCCCGACACCCGCCAACACCCGCTGACGCGCCCTGACGGGCTTGTCTGCTCCCGGCATCC
GCTTACAGACAAGCTGTGACCGTCTCCGGGAGCTGCATGTGTCAGAGGTTTTCACCGTCATCACCGAAAC
GCGCGA
Features (pLannotate 1.2.2; 18 found; start..end, strand, type, name):
     96..200     +  promoter       AmpR promoter: bla
    201..1061    +  CDS            AmpR: β-lactamase; bla; confers resistance to ampicillin, carbenicillin, and related antibiotics
   1232..1820    +  rep_origin     ori: high-copy-number ColE1/pMB1/pBR322/pUC origin of replication
   2003..2095    +  CDS            lacI (fragment): lac repressor; lacI; The lac repressor binds to the lac operator to inhibit transcription in E. coli. This inhibition can be relieved by adding lactose or isopropyl-β-D-thiogalactopyranoside (IPTG).
   2108..2129    +  protein_bind   CAP binding site: CAP binding activates transcription in the presence of cAMP. E. coli catabolite activator protein
   2144..2174    +  promoter       lac promoter: promoter for the E. coli lac operon
   2182..2198    +  protein_bind   lac operator: The lac repressor binds to the lac operator to inhibit transcription in E. coli. This inhibition can be relieved by adding lactose or isopropyl-β-D-thiogalactopyranoside (IPTG). lac repressor encoded by lacI
   2243..2261    +  promoter       T3 promoter: promoter for bacteriophage T3 RNA polymerase
   2320..3102    +  CDS            HSP42 (fragment): HSP42_YEAST - Experimental evidence at protein level: Swiss-Prot protein existence level 1. From Saccharomyces cerevisiae (strain ATCC 204508 / S288c) (Baker's yeast).
   3687..5642    +  CDS            SUP35: ERF3_YEAST - Also known as GST1, PNM2, SAL3, SUF12, SUP2. Experimental evidence at protein level: Swiss-Prot protein existence level 1. Involved in translation termination. Stimulates the activity of ERF1. Binds guanine nucleotides. Recruited by polyadenylate-binding protein PAB1 to poly(A)-tails of mRNAs. Interaction with PAB1 is also required for regulation of normal mRNA decay through translation termination-coupled poly(A) shortening. From Saccharomyces cerevisiae (strain ATCC 204508 / S288c) (Baker's yeast).
   5660..5678    -  promoter       T7 promoter: promoter for bacteriophage T7 RNA polymerase
   5681..5838    +  CDS            lacZα (fragment): LacZα fragment of β-galactosidase; lacZ fragment
   5846..6301    +  rep_origin     f1 ori (sequence partly withheld): f1 bacteriophage origin of replication; arrow indicates direction of (+) strand synthesis
   6302..6353    -  misc_feature   bom (fragment): basis of mobility region from pBR322
   6432..7235    -  CDS            URA3: orotidine-5'-phosphate decarboxylase, required for uracil biosynthesis; S. cerevisiae URA3; yeast auxotrophic marker, counterselectable with 5-fluoroorotic acid (5-FOA)
   7236..7451    -  promoter       URA3 promoter: S. cerevisiae URA3
   7466..7515    -  misc_feature   bom (fragment): basis of mobility region from pBR322
   7617..1       -  CDS            rop (fragment) (across the origin): Rop protein, which maintains plasmids at low copy number; rop
