[The description below was written by a language model from this plasmid's Addgene catalogue record and pLannotate feature annotations shown in this document.]
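Description:
pRS306Sup35R1 is a yeast integrating plasmid built on the pRS306 backbone, about 7.65 kb in the depositor's full sequence. As expected for an integrating vector, the feature table shows no yeast replication origin or centromere, so stable maintenance in Saccharomyces cerevisiae depends on recombination into the genome. Transformants are selected through the URA3 marker, which is driven by its own promoter and can be counterselected with 5-FOA, making pop-in/pop-out allele replacement possible in principle. In E. coli the plasmid is propagated at high copy from a ColE1/pUC-type origin with ampicillin resistance (bla). It also carries an f1 origin and the usual remnants of the pBluescript-derived polylinker region: lac promoter/operator, lacZα fragment, and flanking T3 and T7 promoters.

The roughly 3.3 kb insert, cloned between ClaI and SacI, is a yeast genomic segment carrying SUP35, which encodes the translation termination factor eRF3, the protein determinant of the [PSI+] prion. Upstream of the SUP35 coding sequence the annotation detects a fragment of HSP42 followed by an unannotated stretch of several hundred base pairs. The record names no promoter, but this layout suggests SUP35 is accompanied by its native upstream sequence. According to the record, the last four of the oligopeptide repeats in the Sup35 prion domain have been deleted and replaced by a cloning region with BspEI and EagI sites, so that alternative repeat sequences can be inserted at that position. The associated publication concerns chimeric yeast prions carrying PrP repeats, indicating that the plasmid serves as a scaffold for building repeat-swapped Sup35 variants and integrating them into yeast to study conformational conversion and amyloid assembly.
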