Addgene plasmid #17715: pRS306Sup35R1
Depositing lab: Susan Lindquist. Depositing organization: Whitehead Institute for Biomedical Research. Publication: Probing the role of PrP repeats in conformational conversion and amyloid assembly of chimeric yeast prions. Dong J, Bloom JD, Goncharov V, Chattopadhyay M, Millhauser GL, Lynn DG, Scheibel T, Lindquist S. J Biol Chem. 2007 Nov 23. 282(47):34204-12. 10.1074/jbc.M704952200 PubMed 17893150.
Backbone
  Vector backbone: pRS306
  Backbone size w/o insert (bp): 4300
  Vector type: Yeast Expression
  Selectable markers: URA3
Growth in bacteria
  Bacterial resistance: Ampicillin, 100 μg/mL
  Growth temperature: 37°C
  Growth strain: DH5alpha
  Copy number: High Copy
Gene/Insert
  Gene/Insert name: pRS306Sup35R1 (alt name: sup35)
  Species: S. cerevisiae (budding yeast)
  Insert size (bp): 3300
  Mutation: An pRS306 based integrating plasmid designed for cloning repeats in Sup35. The last four Sup35 repeats have been removed, and there is a region to clone repeats in BspE1 and Eag1 sites into this location.
  Entrez Gene: SUP35 (a.k.a. YDR172W, GST1, PNM2, SAL3, SUF12, SUP2, SUP36)
  Cloning method: Restriction Enzyme; 5′ cloning site ClaI (unknown if destroyed); 3′ cloning site SacI (unknown if destroyed)
  Sequencing primers: 5′ n/a
Terms and licenses: Academic/Nonprofit Terms; Industry Terms: Not Available to Industry
How to cite: pRS306Sup35R1 was a gift from Susan Lindquist (Addgene plasmid # 17715 ; http://n2t.net/addgene:17715 ; RRID:Addgene_17715)
