>Addgene plasmid #17715 | pRS306Sup35R1 | addgene partial sequence | sequence record 23643 | 17715 with Sup35-F (AAAGCTCCCATTGCTTCTGA)
GTTTGGTCATCTTCTCTTGAAGACTCCATTGTACTGTAACAAAAAGCGGTTTCTTCATCGACTTGCTCGG
AATAACATCTATATCTGCCCACTAGCAACAGGATCCATGTCGGATTCAAACCAAGGCAACAATCAGCAAA
ACTACCAGCAATACAGCCAGAACGGTAACCAACAACAAGGTAACAACAGATACCAAGGTTATCAAGCTTA
CAATGCTCAAGCCCAACCTGCAGGTGGGTACTACCAAAATTACCAAGGTTATTCCGGATACCAATCTAGA
GCTCAAGGCGGCCGTGGAAATTACAAAAACTTCAACTACAATAACAATTTGCAAGGATATCAAGCTGGTT
TCCAACCACAGTCTCAAGGTATGTCTTTGAACGACTTTCAAAAGCAACAAAAGCAGGCCGCTCCCAAACC
AAAGAAGACTTTGAAGCTTGTCTCCAGTTCCGGTATCAAGTTGGCCAATGCTACCAAGAAGGTTGGCACA
AAACCTGCCGAATCTGATAAGAAAGAGGAAGAGAAGTCTGCTGAAACCAAAGAACCAACTAAAGAGCCAA
CAAAGGTCGAAGAACCAGTTAAAAAGGAGGAGAAACCNGTCCNGACTGGAGAAAANAANGACGGAGGAAA
NATCGGANCTTCCAANGGTAGAAGACCTTAAAATCTCTGAATCACACATANTACNACAATGCCATTTTT
